>Addgene plasmid #215781 | pBH502 | addgene full sequence | sequence record 430541 | Addgene NGS Result
GTTTAACGGTTGTGGACAACAAGCCAGGGATGTAACGCACTGAGAAGCCCTTAGAGCCTCTCAAAGCAAT
TTTGAGTGACACAGGAACACTTAACGGCTGACATGGGAATTCCCCTCCACCGCGGTGGCCCTGTACAAAG
AAAATTCGACAAACTGTTATTTTTCTATCTATTTATTTGAATTGTGAGCGGATAACAATTACCTTTGTCG
GCAATTGTGAGCGGATAACAATTATGATCTGTCCTGATGAGTCCGTGAGGACGAAACGAGTAAGCTCGTC
GACAGAACGATGCGCTGAATGTTTTAGAGCTAGAAATAGCAAGTTAAAATAAGGCTAGTCCGTTATCAAC
TTGAAAAAGTGGCACCGAGTCGGTGCTTTTTTGGCCGGCATGGTCCCAGCCTCCTCGCTGGCGCCGGCTG
GGCAACATGCTTCGGCATGGCGAATGGGACGCACTCTAATCGTTATCGGAGTGCTTTTAGATTACTAATC
AAATTGCTTCTACTAATTGCCTATCTTCCAGTGATGGAACAGCATTTGAACGCATTGGCTGCAACAATCA
GCCTTGATCTGGAAGAAGCAATGAAAGCTGCTGTTAAGTCTCCGAATCAGGTATTGTTCCTGACAGGTGT
ATTCCCATCCGGTAAACGCGGATACTTTGCAGTTGATCTGACTCAGGAATAAATTATAAATTAAGGTAAG
AAGATTGTAGGATAAGCTAATGAAATAGAAAAAGGATGCCGTCACACAACTTGTCGGCATTCTTTTTTGT
TTTATTAGTTGAAAATATAGTGAAAAAGTTGCCTAAATATGTATGTTAACAAATTATTTGTCGTAACTTT
GCACTCCAAATCTGTTTTTAACATATGGCACTAGTGAAACCAGTAACGTTATACGATGTCGCAGAGTATG
CCGGTGTCTCTTATCAGACCGTTTCCCGCGTGGTGAACCAGGCCAGCCACGTTTCTGCGAAAACGCGGGA
AAAAGTGGAAGCGGCGATGGCGGAGCTGAATTACATTCCCAACCGCGTGGCACAACAACTGGCGGGCAAA
CAGTCGTTGCTGATTGGCGTTGCCACCTCCAGTCTGGCCCTGCACGCGCCGTCGCAAATTGTCGCGGCGA
TTAAATCTCGCGCCGATCAACTGGGTGCCAGCGTGGTGGTGTCGATGGTAGAACGAAGCGGCGTCGAAGC
CTGTAAAACGGCGGTGCACAATCTTCTCGCGCAACGCGTCAGTGGGCTGATCATTAACTATCCGCTGGAT
GACCAGGATGCCATTGCTGTGGAAGCTGCCTGCACTAATGTTCCGGCGTTATTTCTTGATGTCTCTGACC
AGACACCCATCAACAGTATTATTTTCTCCCATGAAGACGGTACGCGACTGGGCGTGGAGCATCTGGTCGC
ATTGGGTCACCAGCAAATCGCGCTGTTAGCGGGCCCATTAAGTTCTGTCTCGGCGCGTCTGCGTCTGGCT
GGCTGGCATAAATATCTCACTCGCAATCAAATTCAGCCGATAGCGGAACGGGAAGGCGACTGGAGTGCCA
TGTCCGGTTTTCAACAAACCATGCAAATGCTGAATGAGGGCATCGTTCCCACTGCGATGCTGGTTGCCAA
CGATCAGATGGCGCTGGGCGCAATGCGCGCCATTACCGAGTCCGGGCTGCGCGTTGGTGCGGATATCTCG
GTAGTGGGATACGACGATACCGAAGACAGCTCATGTTATATCCCGCCGTTAACCACCATCAAACAGGATT
TTCGCCTGCTGGGGCAAACCAGCGTGGACCGCTTGCTGCAACTCTCTCAGGGCCAGGCGGTGAAGGGCAA
TCAGCTGTTGCCCGTATCACTGGTGAAAAGAAAAACCACCCTGGCGCCCAATACGCAAACCGCCTCTCCC
CGCGCGTTGGCCGATTCATTAATGCAGCTGGCACGACAGGTTTCCCGACTGGAAAGCGGGCAGTGAGCTT
TCCTCGGTACCAAATTCCAGAAAAGAGGCCTCCCGAAAGGGGGGCCTTTTTTCGTTTTGGTCCTACTTGT
GCCTGTTCTATTTCCTATGCGGTTCCTGGCCTTTTGCTGGCCTTTTGCTCACATGTTCTTTCCTGCGTTA
TCCCCTGATTCTGTGGATAACCGTATTACCGCCTTTGAGTGAGCTGATACATCCCAAATGCTGTTCCATC
ACTGGAAGATAGGCAATTAGTAGAAGCAATTTGATTAGTAATCTAAAAGCACTCCGATAACGATTAGAGT
GCTTTTAGATTGTTTATCATTAATTATCAAAGCAAGTGCAGTTCATTATGCCAGGATGCGCTCGCACAGA
CGCCAACCCGTGACACCGTTGATGGTCACGCGGAACAGCAGGCTGCCGTCCGGGTTAATCAGACGCTCGT
CAATAATCTTATTGCCATTCCACAGGGTACCGGTGACGGTGATCTTTTTACCGTCAAAAACGGCAATGCC
TTCATACGGACGGCCGAAATAGTCAATCATATTCGGGGTCACACCATCAATCACCAGCGTACCGTAATGC
AAGATAACCTTGAAGTGGTGATCGTCAACTGGGTAGACGACTTTAAAGATTTTCTCGATTTGACCCATTT
GGTCACCGCTCAGGCCTTCGTACGGGATGATCACATGAATATCAATTTTCAGACCGTTCTCGCCGGACAG
AACGATGCGCTGAATCGGCGTCACGCTCACACCCAGGTTCTGGAACAGAGAGCTTACGCCACCCTGTTCC
AGGACTTGATCCAAATTATAACCCGCGGTCTGACGCCAATCGCCAACAAAATCTTCCAGAGTAAAAACCA
TGTTTATATTATTTATATTTGTTTGACGAGAATATCTTTATTTGCCGACAAAGGTACATAACTAAAGTTT
CCCACCCAAATAAATAGATAGAAAAATAACAGTTTGTCGAATTTTCTTTGTACCCGATACTTGTGCCTGT
TCTATTTCCGAACCGACCGCTTGTATGAATGCATCAAAATTCGTTTTCTCTACGTTGGATTCCTTGTTGC
TCATATTGTGATGATAATTTCTACAAATATAGTCATTGGTAACTATCTATGAAACTGTTTGATACTTTTA
TAGTTGATTAAACTTGTTCATGGCATTTGCCTTAATATCATCCGCTATGTCAATGTAGGGTTTCATAGCT
TTGTAGTCGCTGTGTCCCGTCCATTTCATGACCACCTGTGCCGGGATTCCGAGAGCCAGCGCATTGCAGA
TGAATGTCCTTTTTCCTGCATGGGTACTGAGCAAAGCGTATTTGGGTGTGACTTCATCAATACGTTCATT
TCCCTTGTAGTAGGTTTCCCGTACAGGCTCGTTGATTTCTGCCAGTTCACCCAGCTCTTTCAGGTAATCG
TTCATCTTCTGGTTGCTGATGACGGGCAGAGCCATGTAATTCTCGAAATGGATGTCCTTGTATTTGTCCA
GTATGGCTTTGCTGTATTTGTTCAGTTCAATCGTCAGGCTGTCGGCAGTCTTGACTGTGGTTATTTCGAT
GTGGTCGGACTTCACATCGCTTCTTTTCAGATTGCGAACATCCGAATACCGCAAACTCGTAAAGCAGCAG
AACAGGAAAACATCACGCACACGTTCCAGGTATTGCTTATCCTTGGGTATCTGGTAGTCTTTCAGCTTGT
TCAGTTCATCCCAAGTCAGGAAGATTACTTTTTTCGAGGTGGTTTTCAGTTTCGGTTTGAACGTATCGTA
TGCAATGTTCTGATGATGTCCTTTCTTGAAGCTCCAGCGCAGGAACCATTTGAGGAATCCCATTTGCTTG
CCGATGGTGCTGTTTCTCATATCCTTGGTGTCACGCAGGAAGTTGACGTATTCGTTCAATCCAAACTCGT
TGAAATAGTTGAACGTTGCATCCTCCTTGAACTCTTTGAGGTGGTTCCTCACTGCTGCAAATTTTTCATA
GGTGGATGCCGTCCAGTTATTCTGGTTACCGCACTCTTTTACAAACTCATCGAACACCTCCCAAAAGCTG
ACAGGGGCTTCTTCCGGCTGTTCTTCACTGGTGTCTTTCATTCTCATGTTGAAAGCTTCCTTCAACTGTT
GGGTCGTTGGCATGACCTCCTGCACCTCAAATTCCTTGAAAATATTCTGGATTTCGGCATAGTATTTCAG
CAAGTCCGTATTGATTTCGGCTGCACTTTGCTTTAGCTTGTTGGTACATCCGTTCTTTACCCGCTGCTTA
TCTACATCCCATTTGGCTACGTCAATCCGGTAGCCCGTTGTAAACTCGATACGTTGGCTGGCAAAGATGA
CACGCATACGGATGGGTACGTTCTCTACGATTGGCACACCGTTCTTTTTCCGGCTCTCCAATGCAAAAAT
GATGTTGCGCTTGATATTCATAATTGGGTGCGTTTGAAATTCTACACCCAAATATACACCCAATTATTGA
GATAGCAAAAGACATTTAGAAACATTTACTTTTACTCTATATTGTAATTTACACTTGATTATCAGTCGTT
TGCAGTTTTATGATATTCTGTGAAAGTATAAGTTCGAGAGCCTGTCTCTCCGCAAAAAACGCTGAAAATC
AGCAGATTGCAAAACAAACACCCTGTTTTACACCCAAGAATGTAAAGTCGGGTGTTTTTGTTTTATTTAA
GATAATACAACCACTACATAATAAAAGAGTAGCGATATTAAAAGAATCCGATGAGAAAAGACTAATATTT
ATCTATCCATTCAGTTTGATTTCTCAGGACTTTACATCGTCCTGAAAGTATTTGTTGGTACCGAGGACGC
GTAAACATTTACAGTTGCATGTGGCCTATTGTTTTTAGCCGTTAAATATTTTATAACTATTAAATAGCGA
TACAAATTGTTCGAAACTAATATTGTTTATATCATATATTCTCGCATGTTTTAAAGCTTTATTAAATTGA
TTTTTTGTAAACAGTTTTTCGTACTCTTTGTTAACCCATTTCATTACAAAAGTTTCATATTTTTTTCTCT
CTTTAAATGCCATTTTTGCTGGCTTTCTTTTTAATACAATTAATGTGCTATCCACTTTAGGTTTTGGATG
GAAATAATACCTAGGAATTTTTGCTAATATAGAAATATCTACCTCTGCCATTAACAGCAATGCTAGTGAT
CTGTTTGTATCTAATAACATTTTAGCAAAACCATATTCCACTATTAAATAACTTATTGTGGCTGAACTTT
CAAAAACAATTTTTCGAATTATATTTGTGCTTATGTTGTAAGGTATGCTGCCAAATATTTTATATGGATT
GTGGCTAGGAAATGTAAATTTCAGTATATCATCATTTACTATTTGATAGTTAGGATAATTTAAGAGCTTA
TTACGAGTTACCTCACATAATTTAGAATCAATTTCTATCGCCGTTACAAAATTACATCTCTTTACCAATC
CAGCAGTAAAATGACCTTTCCCTGCACCTATTTCAAAGATGTTATCTTTTTCATCTAAACTTATGCAATT
CATTATTTTTTCTATGTGATATTTTGAAGTAATAAAATTTTGACTATCTTTTATATTTACTTTGTTCATT
ATAACCTCTCCTTAATTTATTGCATCTCTTTTCGAATATTTATGTTTTTTGAGAAAAGAACGTACTCATG
GTTCATCCCGATATGCGTATCGGTCTGTATATCAGCAACTTTCTATGTGTTTCAACTACAATAGTCATCT
ATTCTCATCTTTCTGAGTCCACCCCCTGCAAAGCCCCTCTTTACGACATAAAAATTCGGTCGGAAAAGGT
ATGCAAAAGATGTTTCTCTCTTTAAGAGAAACTCTTCGGGATGCAAAAATATGAAAATAACTCCAATTCA
CCAAATTATATAGCGACTTTTTTACAAAATGCTAAAATTTGTTGATTTCCGTCAAGCAATTGTTGAGCAA
AAATGTCTTTTACGATAAAATGATACCTCAATATCAACTGTTTAGCAAAACGATATTTCTCTTAAAGAGA
GAAACACCTTTTTGTTCACCAATCCCCGACTTTTAATCCCGCGGCCATGATTGAAAAAGGAAGAGTATGA
GTATTCAACATTTCCGTGTCGCCCTTATTCCCTTTTTTGCGGCATTTTGCCTTCCTGTTTTTGCTCACCC
AGAAACGCTGGTGAAAGTAAAAGATGCTGAAGATCAGTTGGGTGCACGAGTGGGTTACATCGAACTGGAT
CTCAACAGCGGTAAGATCCTTGAGAGTTTTCGCCCCGAAGAACGTTTTCCAATGATGAGCACTTTTAAAG
TTCTGCTATGTGGCGCGGTATTATCCCGTATTGACGCCGGGCAAGAGCAACTCGGTCGCCGCATACACTA
TTCTCAGAATGACTTGGTTGAGTACTCACCAGTCACAGAAAAGCATCTTACGGATGGCATGACAGTAAGA
GAATTATGCAGTGCTGCCATAACCATGAGTGATAACACTGCGGCCAACTTACTTCTGACAACGATCGGAG
GACCGAAGGAGCTAACCGCTTTTTTGCACAACATGGGGGATCATGTAACTCGCCTTGATCGTTGGGAACC
GGAGCTGAATGAAGCCATACCAAACGACGAGCGTGACACCACGATGCCTGTAGCAATGGCAACAACGTTG
CGCAAACTATTAACTGGCGAACTACTTACTCTAGCTTCCCGGCAACAATTAATAGACTGGATGGAGGCGG
ATAAAGTTGCAGGACCACTTCTGCGCTCGGCCCTTCCGGCTGGCTGGTTTATTGCTGATAAATCTGGAGC
CGGTGAGCGTGGGTCTCGCGGTATCATTGCAGCACTGGGGCCAGATGGTAAGCCCTCCCGTATCGTAGTT
ATCTACACGACGGGGAGTCAGGCAACTATGGATGAACGAAATAGACAGATCGCTGAGATAGGTGCCTCAC
TGATTAAGCATTGGTAACTGTCAGACCAAGTTTACTCATAACGCGTCAATTCGAGGGGGATCAATTCCGT
GATAGGTGGGCTGCCCTTCCTGGTTGGCTTGGTTTCATCAGCCATCCGCTTGCCCTCATCTGTTACGCCG
GCGGTAGCCGGCCAGCCTCGCAGAGCAGGATTCCCGTTGAGCACCGCCAGGTGCGAATAAGGGACAGTGA
AGAAGGAACACCCGCTCGCGGGTGGGCCTACTTCACCTATCCTGCCCGGCTGACGCCGTTGGATACACCA
AGGAAAGTCTACACGAACCCTTTGGCAAAATCCTGTATATCGTGCGAAAAAGGATGGATATACCGAAAAA
ATCGCTATAATGACCCCGAAGCAGGGTTATGCAGCGGAAAACGGAATTGATCCGGCCACGATGCGTCCGG
CGTAGAGGATCTGAAGATCAGCAGTTCAACCTGTTGATAGTACGTACTAAGCTCTCATGTTTCACGTACT
AAGCTCTCATGTTTAACGTACTAAGCTCTCATGTTTAACGAACTAAACCCTCATGGCTAACGTACTAAGC
TCTCATGGCTAACGTACTAAGCTCTCATGTTTCACGTACTAAGCTCTCATGTTTGAACAATAAAATTAAT
ATAAATCAGCAACTTAAATAGCCTCTAAGGTTTTAAGTTTTATAAGAAAAAAAAGAATATATAAGGCTTT
TAAAGCTTTTAAG
Features (pLannotate 1.2.2; 13 found; start..end, strand, type, name):
    182..198     +  protein_bind   lac operator: The lac repressor binds to the lac operator to inhibit transcription in E. coli. This inhibition can be relieved by adding lactose or isopropyl-β-D-thiogalactopyranoside (IPTG). lac repressor encoded by lacI
    215..231     +  protein_bind   lac operator: The lac repressor binds to the lac operator to inhibit transcription in E. coli. This inhibition can be relieved by adding lactose or isopropyl-β-D-thiogalactopyranoside (IPTG). lac repressor encoded by lacI
    244..267     +  misc_RNA       sTRSV HHRz (fragment): hammerhead ribozyme from the tobacco ringspot virus satellite RNA (Khvorova et al., 2003)
    301..376     +  misc_RNA       gRNA scaffold: guide RNA scaffold for the Streptococcus pyogenes CRISPR/Cas9 system
    874..1956    +  CDS            lacI: lac repressor; lacI; The lac repressor binds to the lac operator to inhibit transcription in E. coli. This inhibition can be relieved by adding lactose or isopropyl-β-D-thiogalactopyranoside (IPTG).
   2073..2147    +  rep_origin     RSF ori (fragment): Plasmids containing the RSF 1030 origin of replication can be propagated in E. coli cells that contain additional plasmids with compatible origins.
   2289..2804    -  CDS            LUCI_OPLGR (fragment): Experimental evidence at protein level: Swiss-Prot protein existence level 1. Catalytic subunit of oplophorus-luciferin 2-monooxygenase. Oxidoreductase that converts coelenterazine (the oplophorus luciferin) to coelenteramide under emission of blue light with a maximum at 454 nm. Is also active with bisdeoxycoelenterazine. From Oplophorus gracilirostris (Luminous shrimp).
   4801..5529    -  CDS            ermC': ERM_BACIU - Experimental evidence at protein level: Swiss-Prot protein existence level 1. This protein produces a dimethylation of the adenine residue at position 2085 in 23S rRNA, resulting in reduced affinity between ribosomes and macrolide-lincosamide-streptogramin B antibiotics. From Bacillus subtilis.
   6000..6016    +  promoter       AmpR promoter (fragment): bla
   6017..6877    +  CDS            AmpR: β-lactamase; bla; confers resistance to ampicillin, carbenicillin, and related antibiotics
   6930..6975    -  CDS            traJ (fragment): oriT-recognizing protein; traJ
   7008..7117    -  oriT           oriT: incP origin of transfer
   7288..103     +  rep_origin     R6K γ ori (across the origin): γ replication origin from E. coli plasmid R6K; requires the R6K initiator protein pi for replication
