[The description below was written by a language model from this plasmid's Addgene catalogue record and pLannotate feature annotations shown in this document.]
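Description:
pBH502 is a 7,573-nt integrative bacterial expression and synthetic-biology vector built on an NBU2 backbone for use in Bacteroides. It carries the R6K γ origin, which replicates only where the pi initiator protein is supplied, so it is maintained in a pir-type E. coli host (Pir1) under ampicillin selection from the β-lactamase gene. An RP4/IncP oriT, with an adjacent traJ fragment, allows conjugative transfer from E. coli into Bacteroides. There the plasmid cannot replicate, and NBU2-type vectors are normally recovered as chromosomal integrants. The integrase region itself is not annotated in the feature table, which leaves a stretch of roughly 2 kb between the reporter and the erythromycin marker without calls. Selection in Bacteroides is by erythromycin, and an erm-family rRNA methylase gene is detected (annotated by similarity as ermC'). A short hit to the RSF origin is only a fragment and probably not a functional replicon.

The payload is a three-part regulatory circuit assembled by Golden Gate cloning. LacI(YQR), a variant lac repressor (1,083 bp), is expressed from the Bt1311 promoter. The P(O1) promoter, annotated with two lac operator sites, drives a 213-bp sgRNA-ribozyme cassette. This cassette contains a hammerhead ribozyme fragment, which presumably trims the transcript's 5′ end, followed by the S. pyogenes Cas9 guide scaffold, and the guide targets NanoLuc. On the opposite strand, the NanoLuc luciferase reporter (516 bp, Oplophorus-derived) is expressed from the cfxA promoter. The repressor thus controls guide production, and the guide in turn would direct CRISPR-based repression of the luminescent reporter. No Cas9 or dCas9 gene is annotated or listed, so it must be supplied separately. The construct comes from work on transcriptional programming in a Bacteroides consortium.
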