Addgene plasmid #215781: pBH502
Purpose: NBU2 backbone with LacI(YQR) and P(O1)_sgRNA targeting Nanoluc
Depositing lab: Corey Wilson. Depositing organization: Georgia Institute of Technology. Publication: Transcriptional programming in a Bacteroides consortium. Huang BD, Groseclose TM, Wilson CJ. Nat Commun. 2022 Jul 6;13(1):3901. doi: 10.1038/s41467-022-31614-8. PubMed 35794179.
Backbone
  Vector backbone: NBU2 (R6K/RP4)
  Vector type: Bacterial Expression, Synthetic Biology
  Selectable markers: Erythromycin (Bacteroides)
Growth in bacteria
  Bacterial resistance: Ampicillin, 100 μg/mL
  Growth temperature: 37°C
  Growth strain: Pir1
  Copy number: High Copy
Gene/Insert 1
  Gene/Insert name: LacI(YQR)
  Insert size (bp): 1083
  Promoter: Bt1311
  Cloning method: Golden Gate
  Sequencing primers: 5′ ctaattgcctatcttccagtgatg
Gene/Insert 2
  Gene/Insert name: sgRNA-ribozyme cassette
  Insert size (bp): 213
  Promoter: P(O1)
  Cloning method: Golden Gate
  Sequencing primers: 5′ GATGTAACGCACTGAGAAGC
Gene/Insert 3
  Gene/Insert name: Nanoluc
  Insert size (bp): 516
  Promoter: cfxA
  Cloning method: Golden Gate
  Sequencing primers: 5′ AGCGGTCGGTTCGGAAATAG
Terms and licenses: Academic/Nonprofit Terms; Industry Terms: Not Available to Industry
How to cite: pBH502 was a gift from Corey Wilson (Addgene plasmid # 215781 ; http://n2t.net/addgene:215781 ; RRID:Addgene_215781)
